>Addgene plasmid #139346 | pRC/CMV-TYK2K930R-VSV | addgene full sequence | sequence record 291870 | Addgene NGS Result
TGTAATATGCGGAACTATATTGAAACATTACAACCATCTTTTGATGGCAACACCCTGAGGACCTCCCTTT
TCCAGATGGGGAAACTGAGGCCCAGAATTGCTAAGTGGCTTGCTTGAGTTGACACAGGGAGCTCCAGGAC
TCACCCTCAGCTGAGCCACCTGCCGGGAGCATGCCTCTGCGCCACTGGGGGATGGCCAGGGGCAGTAAGC
CCGTTGGGGATGGAGCCCAGCCCATGGCTGCCATGGGAGGCCTGAAGGTGCTTCTGCACTGGGCTGGTCC
AGGCGGCGGGGAGCCCTGGGTCACTTTCAGTGAGTCATCGCTGACAGCTGAGGAAGTCTGCATCCACATT
GCACATAAAGTTGGTATCACTCCTCCTTGCTTCAATCTCTTTGCCCTCTTCGATGCTCAGGCCCAAGTCT
GGTTGCCCCCAAACCACATCCTAGAGATCCCCAGAGATGCAAGCCTGATGCTATATTTCCGCATAAGGTT
TTATTTCCGGAACTGGCATGGCATGAATCCTCGGGAACCGGCTGTGTACCGTTGTGGGCCCCCAGGAACC
GAGGCATCCTCAGATCAGACAGCACAGGGGATGCAACTCCTGGACCCAGCCTCATTTGAGTACCTCTTTG
AGCAGGGCAAGCATGAGTTTGTGAATGACGTGGCATCACTGTGGGAGCTGTCGACCGAGGAGGAGATCCA
CCACTTTAAGAATGAGAGCCTGGGCATGGCCTTTCTGCACCTCTGTCACCTCGCTCTCCGCCATGGCATC
CCCCTGGAGGAGGTGGCCAAGAAGACCAGCTTCAAGGACTGCATCCCGCGCTCCTTCCGCCGGCATATCC
GGCAGCACAGCGCCCTGACCCGGCTGCGCCTTCGGAACGTCTTCCGCAGGTTCCTGCGGGACTTCCAGCC
GGGCCGACTCTCCCAGCAGATGGTCATGGTCAAATACCTAGCCACACTCGAGCGGCTGGCACCCCGCTTC
GGCACAGAGCGTGTGCCCGTGTGCCACCTGAGGCTGCTGGCCCAGGCCGAGGGGGAGCCCTGCTACATCC
GGGACAGTGGGGTGGCCCCTACAGACCCTGGCCCTGAGTCTGCTGCTGGGCCCCCAACCCACGAGGTGCT
GGTGACAGGCACTGGTGGCATCCAGTGGTGGCCAGTAGAGGAGGAGGTGAACAAGGAGGAGGGTTCTAGT
GGCAGCAGTGGCAGGAACCCCCAAGCCAGCCTGTTTGGGAAGAAGGCCAAGGCTCACAAGGCATTCGGCC
AGCCGGCAGACAGGCCGCGGGAGCCACTGTGGGCCTACTTCTGTGACTTCCGGGACATCACCCACGTGGT
GCTGAAAGAGCACTGTGTCAGCATCCACCGGCAGGACAACAAGTGCCTGGAGCTGAGCTTGCCTTCCCGG
GCTGCGGCGCTGTCCTTCGTGTCGCTGGTGGACGGCTATTTCCGCCTGACGGCCGACTCCAGCCACTACC
TGTGCCACGAGGTGGCTCCCCCACGGCTGGTGATGAGCATCCGGGATGGGATCCACGGACCCCTGCTGGA
GCCATTTGTGCAGGCCAAGCTGCGGCCCGAGGACGGCCTGTACCTCATTCACTGGAGCACCAGCCACCCC
TACCGCCTGATCCTCACAGTGGCCCAGCGTAGCCAGGCACCAGACGGCATGCAGAGCTTGCGGCTCCGAA
AGTTCCCCATTGAGCAGCAGGACGGGGCCTTCGTGCTGGAGGGCTGGGGCCGGTCCTTCCCCAGCGTTCG
GGAACTTGGGGCTGCCTTGCAGGGCTGCTTGCTGAGGGCCGGGGATGACTGCTTCTCTCTGCGTCGCTGT
TGCCTGCCCCAACCAGGAGAAACCTCCAATCTCATCATCATGCGGGGGGCTCGGGCCAGCCCCAGGACAC
TCAACCTCAGCCAGCTCAGCTTCCACCGGGTTGACCAGAAGGAGATCACCCAGCTGTCCCACTTGGGCCA
GGGCACAAGGACCAACGTGTATGAGGGCCGCCTGCGAGTGGAGGGCAGCGGGGACCCTGAGGAGGGCAAG
ATGGATGACGAGGACCCCCTCGTGCCTGGCAGGGACCGTGGGCAGGAGCTACGAGTGGTGCTCAAAGTGC
TGGACCCTAGTCACCATGACATCGCCCTGGCCTTCTACGAGACAGCCAGCCTCATGAGCCAGGTCTCCCA
CACGCACCTGGCCTTCGTGCATGGCGTCTGTGTGCGCGGCCCTGAAAATATCATGGTGACAGAGTACGTG
GAGCACGGACCCCTGGATGTGTGGCTGCGGAGGGAGCGGGGCCATGTGCCCATGGCTTGGAAGATGGTGG
TGGCCCAGCAGCTGGCCAGCGCCCTCAGCTACCTGGAGAACAAGAACCTGGTTCATGGTAATGTGTGTGG
CCGGAACATCCTGCTGGCCCGGCTGGGGTTGGCAGAGGGCACCAGCCCCTTCATCAAGCTGAGTGATCCT
GGCGTGGGCCTGGGCGCCCTCTCCAGGGAGGAGCGGGTGGAGAGGATCCCCTGGCTGGCCCCCGAATGCC
TACCAGGTGGGGCCAACAGCCTAAGCACCGCCATGGACAAGTGGGGGTTTGGCGCCACCCTCCTGGAGAT
CTGCTTTGACGGAGAGGCCCCTCTGCAGAGCCGCAGTCCCTCCGAGAAGGAGCATTTCTACCAGAGGCAG
CACCGGCTGCCCGAGCCCTCCTGCCCACAGCTGGCCACACTCACCAGCCAGTGTCTGACCTATGAGCCAA
CCCAGAGGCCATCATTCCGCACCATCCTGCGTGACCTCACCCGGCTGCAGCCCCACAATCTTGCTGACGT
CTTGACTGTGAACCCGGACTCACCGGCGTCGGACCCTACGGTTTTCCACAAGCGCTATTTGAAAAAGATC
CGAGATCTGGGCGAGGGTCACTTCGGCAAGGTCAGCTTGTACTGCTACGATCCGACCAACGACGGCACTG
GCGAGATGGTGGCGGTGAGAGCCCTCAAGGCAGACTGCGGCCCCCAGCACCGCTCGGGCTGGAAGCAGGA
GATTGACATTCTGCGCACGCTCTACCACGAGCACATCATCAAGTACAAGGGCTGCTGCGAGGACCAAGGC
GAGAAGTCGCTGCAGCTGGTCATGGAGTACGTGCCCCTGGGCAGCCTCCGAGACTACCTGCCCCGGCACA
GCATCGGGCTGGCCCAGCTGCTGCTCTTCGCCCAGCAGATCTGCGAGGGCATGGCCTATCTGCACGCGCA
GCACTACATCCACCGAGACCTAGCCGCGCGCAACGTGCTGCTGGACAACGACAGGCTGGTCAAGATCGGG
GACTTTGGCCTAGCCAAGGCCGTGCCCGAAGGCCACGAGTACTACCGCGTGCGCGAGGATGGGGACAGCC
CCGTGTTCTGGTATGCCCCAGAGTGCCTGAAGGAGTATAAGTTCTACTATGCGTCAGATGTCTGGTCCTT
CGGGGTGACCCTGTATGAGCTGCTGACGCACTGTGACTCCAGCCAGAGCCCCCCCACGAAATTCCTTGAG
CTCATAGGCATTGCTCAGGGTCAGATGACAGTTCTGAGACTCACTGAGTTGCTGGAACGAGGGGAGAGGC
TGCCACGGCCCGACAAATGTCCCTGTGAGGTCTATCATCTCATGAAGAACTGCTGGGAGACAGAGGCGTC
CTTTCGCCCAACCTTCGAGAACCTCATACCCATTCTGAAGACAGTCCATGAGAAGTACCAAGGCCAGGCC
CCTTCAGTGTTCAGCGTGTGCCCCCGGGAGGGCCCACCAGGCCCATACACCGACATCGAGATGAACCGGC
TGGGCAAGTAAAGATCTAAGGTACCAATCTAGAGGGCCCTATTCTATAGTGTCACCTAAATGCTAGAGCT
CGCTGATCAGCCTCGACTGTGCCTTCTAGTTGCCAGCCATCTGTTGTTTGCCCCTCCCCCGTGCCTTCCT
TGACCCTGGAAGGTGCCACTCCCACTGTCCTTTCCTAATAAAATGAGGAAATTGCATCGCATTGTCTGAG
TAGGTGTCATTCTATTCTGGGGGGTGGGGTGGGGCAGGACAGCAAGGGGGAGGATTGGGAAGACAATAGC
AGGCATGCTGGGGATGCGGTGGGCTCTATGGCTTCTGAGGCGGAAAGAACCAGCTGGGGCTCGAGGGGGG
ATCCCC
[124 nt withheld, positions 4137-4260]
C
[91 nt withheld, positions 4262-4352]
A
[49 nt withheld, positions 4354-4402]
CCTTTGACGTTGGAGTCCACGTTCTTT
[37 nt withheld, positions 4430-4466]
ACCCTATCTCGGTCTATTCTTTTGATTTATAAGGGATTTTGCCGATTTCGGCCTATTGGTTAAAAAATGA
GCTGATTTAACAAAAATTTAACGCGAATTTTAACAAAATATTAACGCTTACAATTTAAATATTTGCTTAT
ACAATCT
[37 nt withheld, positions 4614-4650]
GGGTACCGAGCTCGAATTCTGTGGAATGTGTGTCAGTTAGGGTGTGGAAAGTCCCCAGGCTCCCCAGCAG
GCAGAAGTATGCAAAGCATGCATCTCAATTAGTCAGCAACCAGGTGTGGAAAGTCCCCAGGCTCCCCAGC
AGGCAGAAGTATGCAAAGCATGCATCTCAATTAGTCAGCAACCATAGTCCCGCCCCTAACTCCGCCCATC
CCGCCCCTAACTCCGCCCAGTTCCGCCCATTCTCCGCCCCATGGCTGACTAATTTTTTTTATTTATGCAG
AGGCCGAGGCCGCCTCGGCCTCTGAGCTATTCCAGAAGTAGTGAGGAGGCTTTTTTGGAGGCCTAGGCTT
TTGCAAAAAGCTCCCGGGAGCTTGGATATCCATTTTCGGATCTGATCAAGAGACAGGATGAGGATCGTTT
CGCATGATTGAACAAGATGGATTGCACGCAGGTTCTCCGGCCGCTTGGGTGGAGAGGCTATTCGGCTATG
ACTGGGCACAACAGACAATCGGCTGCTCTGATGCCGCCGTGTTCCGGCTGTCAGCGCAGGGGCGCCCGGT
TCTTTTTGTCAAGACCGACCTGTCCGGTGCCCTGAATGAACTGCAGGACGAGGCAGCGCGGCTATCGTGG
CTGGCCACGACGGGCGTTCCTTGCGCAGCTGTGCTCGACGTTGTCACTGAAGCGGGAAGGGACTGGCTGC
TATTGGGCGAAGTGCCGGGGCAGGATCTCCTGTCATCTCACCTTGCTCCTGCCGAGAAAGTATCCATCAT
GGCTGATGCAATGCGGCGGCTGCATACGCTTGATCCGGCTACCTGCCCATTCGACCACCAAGCGAAACAT
CGCATCGAGCGAGCACGTACTCGGATGGAAGCCGGTCTTGTCGATCAGGATGATCTGGACGAAGAGCATC
AGGGGCTCGCGCCAGCCGAACTGTTCGCCAGGCTCAAGGCGCGCATGCCCGACGGCGAGGATCTCGTCGT
GACCCATGGCGATGCCTGCTTGCCGAATATCATGGTGGAAAATGGCCGCTTTTCTGGATTCATCGACTGT
GGCCGGCTGGGTGTGGCGGACCGCTATCAGGACATAGCGTTGGCTACCCGTGATATTGCTGAAGAGCTTG
GCGGCGAATGGGCTGACCGCTTCCTCGTGCTTTACGGTATCGCCGCTCCCGATTCGCAGCGCATCGCCTT
CTATCGCCTTCTTGACGAGTTCTTCTGAGCGGGACTCTGGGGTTCGAAATGACCGACCAAGCGACGCCCA
ACCTGCCATCACGAGATTTCGATTCCACCGCCGCCTTCTATGAAAGGTTGGGCTTCGGAATCGTTTTCCG
GGACGCCGGCTGGATGATCCTCCAGCGCGGGGATCTCATGCTGGAGTTCTTCGCCCACCCCAACTTGTTT
ATTGCAGCTTATAATGGTTACAAATAAAGCAATAGCATCACAAATTTCACAAATAAAGCATTTTTTTCAC
TGCATTCTAGTTGTGGTTTGTCCAAACTCATCAATGTATCTTATCATGTCTGGATCCGTCGACCTCGAGA
GCTTGGCGTAATCATGGTCATAGCTGTTTCCTGTGTGAAATTGTTATCCGCTCACAATTCCACACAACAT
ACGAGCCGGAAGCATAAAGTGTAAAGCCTGGGGTGCCTAATGAGTGAGCTAACTCACATTAATTGCGTTG
CGCTCACTGCCCGCTTTCCAGTCGGGAAACCTGTCGTGCCAGCTGCATTAATGAATCGGCCAACGCGCGG
GGAGAGGCGGTTTGCGTATTGGGCGCTCTTCCGCTTCCTCGCTCACTGACTCGCTGCGCTCGGTCGTTCG
GCTGCGGCGAGCGGTATCAGCTCACTCAAAGGCGGTAATACGGTTATCCACAGAATCAGGGGATAACGCA
GGAAAGAACATGTGAGCAAAAGGCCAGCAAAAGGCCAGGAACCGTAAAAAGGCCGCGTTGCTGGCGTTTT
TCCATAGGCTCCGCCCCCCTGACGAGCATCACAAAAATCGACGCTCAAGTCAGAGGTGGCGAAACCCGAC
AGGACTATAAAGATACCAGGCGTTTCCCCCTGGAAGCTCCCTCGTGCGCTCTCCTGTTCCGACCCTGCCG
CTTACCGGATACCTGTCCGCCTTTCTCCCTTCGGGAAGCGTGGCGCTTTCTCATAGCTCACGCTGTAGGT
ATCTCAGTTCGGTGTAGGTCGTTCGCTCCAAGCTGGGCTGTGTGCACGAACCCCCCGTTCAGCCCGACCG
CTGCGCCTTATCCGGTAACTATCGTCTTGAGTCCAACCCGGTAAGACACGACTTATCGCCACTGGCAGCA
GCCACTGGTAACAGGATTAGCAGAGCGAGGTATGTAGGCGGTGCTACAGAGTTCTTGAAGTGGTGGCCTA
ACTACGGCTACACTAGAAGAACAGTATTTGGTATCTGCGCTCTGCTGAAGCCAGTTACCTTCGGAAAAAG
AGTTGGTAGCTCTTGATCCGGCAAACAAACCACCGCTGGTAGCGGTGGTTTTTTTGTTTGCAAGCAGCAG
ATTACGCGCAGAAAAAAAGGATCTCAAGAAGATCCTTTGATCTTTTCTACGGGGTCTGACGCTCAGTGGA
ACGAAAACTCACGTTAAGGGATTTTGGTCATGAGATTATCAAAAAGGATCTTCACCTAGATCCTTTTAAA
TTAAAAATGAAGTTTTAAATCAATCTAAAGTATATATGAGTAAACTTGGTCTGACAGTTACCAATGCTTA
ATCAGTGAGGCACCTATCTCAGCGATCTGTCTATTTCGTTCATCCATAGTTGCCTGACTCCCCGTCGTGT
AGATAACTACGATACGGGAGGGCTTACCATCTGGCCCCAGTGCTGCAATGATACCGCGAGACCCACGCTC
ACCGGCTCCAGATTTATCAGCAATAAACCAGCCAGCCGGAAGGGCCGAGCGCAGAAGTGGTCCTGCAACT
TTATCCGCCTCCATCCAGTCTATTAATTGTTGCCGGGAAGCTAGAGTAAGTAGTTCGCCAGTTAATAGTT
TGCGCAACGTTGTTGCCATTGCTACAGGCATCGTGGTGTCACGCTCGTCGTTTGGTATGGCTTCATTCAG
CTCCGGTTCCCAACGATCAAGGCGAGTTACATGATCCCCCATGTTGTGCAAAAAAGCGGTTAGCTCCTTC
GGTCCTCCGATCGTTGTCAGAAGTAAGTTGGCCGCAGTGTTATCACTCATGGTTATGGCAGCACTGCATA
ATTCTCTTACTGTCATGCCATCCGTAAGATGCTTTTCTGTGACTGGTGAGTACTCAACCAAGTCATTCTG
AGAATAGTGTATGCGGCGACCGAGTTGCTCTTGCCCGGCGTCAATACGGGATAATACCGCGCCACATAGC
AGAACTTTAAAAGTGCTCATCATTGGAAAACGTTCTTCGGGGCGAAAACTCTCAAGGATCTTACCGCTGT
TGAGATCCAGTTCGATGTAACCCACTCGTGCACCCAACTGATCTTCAGCATCTTTTACTTTCACCAGCGT
TTCTGGGTGAGCAAAAACAGGAAGGCAAAATGCCGCAAAAAAGGGAATAAGGGCGACACGGAAATGTTGA
ATACTCATACTCTTCCTTTTTCAATATTATTGAAGCATTTATCAGGGTTATTGTCTCATGAGCGGATACA
TATTTGAATGTATTTAGAAAAATAAACAAATAGGGGTTCCGCGCACATTTCCCCGAAAAGTGCCACCTGA
CGTCGACGGATCGGGAGATCTCCCGATCCCCTATGGTGCACTCTCAGTACAATCTGCTCTGATGCCGCAT
AGTTAAGCCAGTATCTGCTCCCTGCTTGTGTGTTGGAGGTCGCTGAGTAGTGCGCGAGCAAAATTTAAGC
TACAACAAGGCAAGGCTTGACCGACAATTGCATGAAGAATCTGCTTAGGGTTAGGCGTTTTGCGCTGCTT
CGCGATGTACGGGCCAGATATACGCGTTGACATTGATTATTGACTAGTTATTAATAGTAATCAATTACGG
GGTCATTAGTTCATAGCCCATATATGGAGTTCCGCGTTACATAACTTACGGTAAATGGCCCGCCTGGCTG
ACCGCCCAACGACCCCCGCCCATTGACGTCAATAATGACGTATGTTCCCATAGTAACGCCAATAGGGACT
TTCCATTGACGTCAATGGGTGGAGTATTTACGGTAAACTGCCCACTTGGCAGTACATCAAGTGTATCATA
TGCCAAGTACGCCCCCTATTGACGTCAATGACGGTAAATGGCCCGCCTGGCATTATGCCCAGTACATGAC
CTTATGGGACTTTCCTACTTGGCAGTACATCTACGTATTAGTCATCGCTATTACCATGGTGATGCGGTTT
TGGCAGTACATCAATGGGCGTGGATAGCGGTTTGACTCACGGGGATTTCCAAGTCTCCACCCCATTGACG
TCAATGGGAGTTTGTTTTGGCACCAAAATCAACGGGACTTTCCAAAATGTCGTAACAACTCCGCCCCATT
GACGCAAATGGGCGGTAGGCGTGTACGGTGGGAGGTCTATATAAGCAGAGCTCTCTGGCTAACTAGAGAA
CCCACTGCTTACTGGCTTATCGAAATTAATACGACTCACTATAGGGAGACCCAAGCTTGTCGAGGAACTG
AAAAACCAGAAAGTTAACTGGTAAGTTTAGTCTTTTTGTCTTTTATTTCAGGTCCCGGATCCCCCCCCAC
CCCCCCAAGAAGCCGCGGGGACTGGCTGCGCTTGACAGGCTGCACTTGGATGGGAGCACCTGGTGCCTCG
GGACTGCTCCGATGCCCGGGTCTGTGCTGAATG
Features (pLannotate 1.2.2; 23 found; start..end, strand, type, name):
    171..3731    +  CDS            TYK2: TYK2_HUMAN - Experimental evidence at protein level: Swiss-Prot protein existence level 1. Probably involved in intracellular signal transduction by being involved in the initiation of type I IFN signaling. Phosphorylates the interferon-alpha/beta receptor alpha chain. From Homo sapiens (Human).
   3823..3841    -  promoter       SP6 promoter: promoter for bacteriophage SP6 RNA polymerase
   3867..4091    +  polyA_signal   bGH poly(A) signal: bovine growth hormone polyadenylation signal
   4095..4116    +  promoter       SV40 promoter (fragment): SV40 enhancer and early promoter
   4137..4565    +  rep_origin     f1 ori (sequence partly withheld): f1 bacteriophage origin of replication; arrow indicates direction of (+) strand synthesis
   4651..4669    -  misc_feature   MCS (fragment): pUC18/19 multiple cloning site
   4678..5007    +  promoter       SV40 promoter: SV40 enhancer and early promoter
   5074..5865    +  CDS            neo: KKA2_KLEPN - Also known as kan, nptII. Experimental evidence at protein level: Swiss-Prot protein existence level 1. Resistance to kanamycin, neomycin, paromomycin, ribostamycin, butirosin and gentamicin B. From Klebsiella pneumoniae.
   5889..6047    +  CDS            ble (fragment): BLE_KLEPN - Experimental evidence at protein level: Swiss-Prot protein existence level 1. Binding protein with a strong affinity to the bleomycin family of antibiotics. Binds to CL990; an antimitotic-antibiotic compound. From Klebsiella pneumoniae.
   6042..6176    +  polyA_signal   SV40 poly(A) signal: SV40 polyadenylation signal
   6231..6247    -  protein_bind   lac operator: The lac repressor binds to the lac operator to inhibit transcription in E. coli. This inhibition can be relieved by adding lactose or isopropyl-β-D-thiogalactopyranoside (IPTG). lac repressor encoded by lacI
   6255..6285    -  promoter       lac promoter: promoter for the E. coli lac operon
   6300..6321    -  protein_bind   CAP binding site: CAP binding activates transcription in the presence of cAMP. E. coli catabolite activator protein
   6334..6426    -  CDS            lacI (fragment): lac repressor; lacI; The lac repressor binds to the lac operator to inhibit transcription in E. coli. This inhibition can be relieved by adding lactose or isopropyl-β-D-thiogalactopyranoside (IPTG).
   6609..7197    -  rep_origin     ori: high-copy-number ColE1/pMB1/pBR322/pUC origin of replication
   7368..8228    -  CDS            AmpR: β-lactamase; bla; confers resistance to ampicillin, carbenicillin, and related antibiotics
   8229..8333    -  promoter       AmpR promoter: bla
   8392..8444    -  misc_feature   bom (fragment): basis of mobility region from pBR322
   8599..8978    +  enhancer       CMV enhancer: human cytomegalovirus immediate early enhancer
   8979..9182    +  promoter       CMV promoter: human cytomegalovirus (CMV) immediate early promoter
   9178..9211    +  LTR            5' LTR (truncated) (fragment): truncated 5' long terminal repeat (LTR) from HIV-1
   9227..9245    +  promoter       T7 promoter: promoter for bacteriophage T7 RNA polymerase
   9291..9332    +  intron         SV40 intron (fragment): modified SV40 intron with splice donor and acceptor sites
