[The description below was written by a language model from this plasmid's Addgene catalogue record and pLannotate feature annotations shown in this document.]
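Description:
pRC/CMV-TYK2K930R-VSV is a mammalian expression plasmid of about 9.4 kb built on the pRC/CMV backbone. It is designed to produce a catalytically inactive form of the human Janus-family tyrosine kinase TYK2. In bacteria it is maintained as a high-copy plasmid through a ColE1/pUC-type origin and is selected with ampicillin via the β-lactamase gene. An f1 origin is also present, which permits single-stranded DNA production. For mammalian cells the backbone carries a neomycin phosphotransferase cassette driven by the SV40 enhancer/early promoter and ended by the SV40 polyadenylation signal, so stable transfectants can be selected with G418.

The payload is the human TYK2 cDNA, recorded as including 267 nt of its 5′ UTR. It sits downstream of the human CMV immediate-early enhancer and promoter and is followed by the bovine growth hormone polyadenylation signal. T7 and SP6 promoters flank the insert and serve as sequencing primer sites; in principle they also allow in vitro transcription. The coding sequence carries the K930R substitution, which the record describes as making the protein kinase-dead, and a second listed change, V362F, whose significance is not stated. A VSV epitope tag is fused to the C terminus for detection or immunoprecipitation, although the feature table does not annotate it separately. Several short annotated fragments (HIV-1 LTR, SV40 intron, ble, lacI) are probably partial sequence matches or backbone remnants rather than functional elements.

The construct is used for transient or stable expression of inactive TYK2. The associated work concerns how interferon-α-dependent TYK2 activation depends on phosphorylation of regulatory tyrosines by another kinase. The cloning sites used are not recorded.
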