Addgene plasmid #139346: pRC/CMV-TYK2K930R-VSV
Purpose: Expression of kinase-dead TYK2-K930R protein
Depositing lab: Sandra Pellegrini. Publication: Interferon-alpha-dependent activation of Tyk2 requires phosphorylation of positive regulatory tyrosines by another kinase. Gauzzi MC, Velazquez L, McKendry R, Mogensen KE, Fellous M, Pellegrini S. J Biol Chem. 1996 Aug 23;271(34):20494-500. doi: 10.1074/jbc.271.34.20494. PubMed 8702790.
Backbone
  Vector backbone: pRC/CMV
  Vector type: Mammalian Expression
  Selectable markers: Neomycin (select with G418)
Growth in bacteria
  Bacterial resistance: Ampicillin, 100 μg/mL
  Growth temperature: 37°C
  Growth strain: DH5alpha
  Copy number: High Copy
Gene/Insert
  Gene/Insert name: TYK2 cDNA with 267nt of 5' UTR
  Species: H. sapiens (human)
  Mutation: V362F-K930R
  Entrez Gene: TYK2 (a.k.a. IMD35, JTK1)
  Promoter: CMV
  Tag / fusion protein: VSV (C terminal on insert)
  Cloning method: Restriction Enzyme; 5′ cloning site Unknown (unknown if destroyed)
  Sequencing primers: 5′ T7; 3′ Sp6
Terms and licenses: Academic/Nonprofit Terms; Industry Terms: Not Available to Industry
How to cite: pRC/CMV-TYK2K930R-VSV was a gift from Sandra Pellegrini (Addgene plasmid # 139346 ; http://n2t.net/addgene:139346 ; RRID:Addgene_139346)
